>Addgene plasmid #86828 | pCDNA3.1 (-) + SLNCR1 + 12x MS2 bs | addgene full sequence | sequence record 347936 | Addgene NGS Result
GACGGATCGGGAGATCTCCCGATCCCCTATGGTGCACTCTCAGTACAATCTGCTCTGATGCCGCATAGTT
AAGCCAGTATCTGCTCCCTGCTTGTGTGTTGGAGGTCGCTGAGTAGTGCGCGAGCAAAATTTAAGCTACA
ACAAGGCAAGGCTTGACCGACAATTGCATGAAGAATCTGCTTAGGGTTAGGCGTTTTGCGCTGCTTCGCG
ATGTACGGGCCAGATATACGCGTTGACATTGATTATTGACTAGTTATTAATAGTAATCAATTACGGGGTC
ATTAGTTCATAGCCCATATATGGAGTTCCGCGTTACATAACTTACGGTAAATGGCCCGCCTGGCTGACCG
CCCAACGACCCCCGCCCATTGACGTCAATAATGACGTATGTTCCCATAGTAACGCCAATAGGGACTTTCC
ATTGACGTCAATGGGTGGAGTATTTACGGTAAACTGCCCACTTGGCAGTACATCAAGTGTATCATATGCC
AAGTACGCCCCCTATTGACGTCAATGACGGTAAATGGCCCGCCTGGCATTATGCCCAGTACATGACCTTA
TGGGACTTTCCTACTTGGCAGTACATCTACGTATTAGTCATCGCTATTACCATGGTGATGCGGTTTTGGC
AGTACATCAATGGGCGTGGATAGCGGTTTGACTCACGGGGATTTCCAAGTCTCCACCCCATTGACGTCAA
TGGGAGTTTGTTTTGGCACCAAAATCAACGGGACTTTCCAAAATGTCGTAACAACTCCGCCCCATTGACG
CAAATGGGCGGTAGGCGTGTACGGTGGGAGGTCTATATAAGCAGAGCTCTCTGGCTAACTAGAGAACCCA
CTGCTTACTGGCTTATCGAAATTAATACGACTCACTATAGGGAGACCCAAGCTTCCCGGGATACTTAGGA
TCCAGGGCGCGCAGGCGGCGCGGGTGCGCGGTGCGGCGCTGGTATCCAGAGGACGCGGTCACCGCCTCTG
GCATTTGTCGTTCTGCGCTTCTCCGCAAGGACCCTCTGTTAGGCAGGCGCCCACCGTAAGCCTCCCGGGC
CTTGTGAACCTGCAAACCCAAGTCTGAGAGACGATCCGCCTTCAGCGCTTTCCAGCTTGGCAGAGAGGCT
TTCCCGGCGGGGATCTTTGGTTGGCGCTGGCGATGCGCGGGGAAGAAAGGCGAGGAGCGGCGTCCAGGCT
GGGTGATGTCCCAGCACGAGTAGGCGGGATGCGCTCGCTTGGTCCTCCGGGCGCCCGGTCCCTGCCCGCG
TCGCGCGCCCACCCCTGGGGACGAGAAGGCGGCCGCCTGAGGACCCCCGCCCGCGACCTCCGCGAGTCTG
GAGCGCAGAGGACAGGGTCTGGCTGCTCTTTGGCCTTGGATGGAAAGTGGGGAATTGGGTGGGGGGCTGC
GGACCCCTTAACGTGGATTACTTGGTGTGTATCAGCTGGGCTCAGAAGACCCACGACCTCTTCTCCATCC
GTGGATTGATTTGTTCTGCTTAACAGCTGGGTCGCCAAGCTGGAGGTATTTTTCCCTCTCCACCCTGGTC
TTCTCCTGTAACGTGTGGCCGCCTTTTCCAGCACGGCCTCCTGCCTTCCTGGTGCACTTTTTGGAGAACG
TGGTGGAATCAGAGGTTTCTGGCTGACTCGGTGGGTGCTTTGAACCAGGAAAGGACAAGAAAGAGGATGG
GAAGGACTGATCCACATTCCCACCAGGAAGTTTAGCAGAACCCCCGCGTGCCACCTGGACCCCTTGGAAG
GACCTGGCTCAGGCTGGACCACCTCTTGAGAGGCAGGAGCTCTGGATTTGATCAAGAATTCTTTGCTGAG
CATGGTGCCTCATGCCTATAATCCCAACACTTTGGGAGGCCAGTGTGGGAGGATCTCTTGAGCCCAGGAG
TTCAAGACTAGCCTGGGCAACACAGAGAGACCCCATCTCTAAAATAATAATAATAATAAAATAAAAAATT
AGCAGGGCATGGTGGCATGTGCCTGTAGTCCCAGCTACCCAGGAGGCTGAGGCAAGAGGATGGCTGGAGC
CTGGGATGTTGAGGCTGCAATGAACTGTGATTACCCCACTGCACTCCAGCCTGGGCAAAAGAGCGAGAGA
CCCTGTCTCAAATAATAATAATAATAATAATCTTATTTTGGAGAATAAAGAGACCTCTGGATTTGAGGTG
CCATTTGGGTAGAAAGAAAAGACGTTTACACCGAGAAATAGTCTGTGTTGCCCTGAAGGAGCAGAGGGAT
GCATCGCTGGAGGTGACCTACAGTTGAAGAAGACTCATTATGACAGACCTTGTCCTTCTTCCTTGTGGAA
AGTGTTTCCTCTGCTGCTACTGCTCATGAGACTCTTCCCCCTCCCTGTCCCAGGGAACCAAAGGGCTTTC
TACCACACCCTTTCTTGCCCCCCGCCTCCCATGTCTGCTGTGCCTTTGTACTCAGCAATTCTTGTTTGCT
CCATTATCTTCCAGCCGGATACAGAGTGAATAGTTAACCACACTTAGGTCAAATAGGATCTAAATTTTTG
TTCCTGCTCCGTGTAAAGAGGCCAGTGTTTGTGTGTTGCAAGCAGCCTTGGAATAGTAACTCTTCTCATT
TGTTTGGGATCTGGCCACCAAGTTCCAGAATGATACACGGATCAGTGCAGAAGTTCATCAGGCTCTCGGA
CCTTAGGGCTGTTGGAGAAGGCTTCAGCAGCAGAACTGATGGTGAAGGCTCGTGTTCTCCATCCTCAACT
TTCTTTGCTTCGATCATACACAAGAATACATTTGGAAGGGCAAAAAATGAACACTGTCGTTCATTGCAGC
CGTGTTTTGTGACACAGATGCACAGTCTGCTGTGAAGACCTTCTCTCAAGTGGCATTTGGGAGTCCATGC
CAGATCATGGTGCTTCATGAGAGACTGACAGCTATCAGGGGTTGTGGCACTTAGTGAGGACTCTCCTCCC
CCAGTGTGTGCTGATGACACATACACACCTGACAATAGCTTGAGTCTTCTCTGTTCCTTTTACTCTTCTA
GATAAGTATCACGTGAAGCTTGGTACCGAGCTCGGATCCACTAGTAACGGCCGCCAGTGTGCTGGAATTC
GAATGGCCATGGGACGTCGACCTGAGGTAATTATAACCCGGGCCCTATATATGGATCCTAAGGTACCTAA
TTGCCTAGAAAACATGAGGATCACCCATGTCTGCAGGTCGACTCTAGAAAACATGAGGATCACCCATGTC
TGCAGTATTCCCGGGTTCATTAGATCCTAAGGTACCTAATTGCCTAGAAAACATGAGGATCACCCATGTC
TGCAGGTCGACTCTAGAAAACATGAGGATCACCCATGTCTGCAGTATTCCCGGGTTCATTAGATCCTAAG
GTACCTAATTGCCTAGAAAACATGAGGATCACCCATGTCTGCAGGTCGACTCCAGAAAACATGAGGATCA
CCCATGTCTGCAGTATTCCCGGGTTCATTAGATCCTAAGGTACCTAATTGCCTAGAAAACATGAGGATCA
CCCATGTCTGCAGGTCGACTCTAGAAAACATGAGGATCACCCATGTCTGCAGTATTCCCGGGTTCATTAG
ATCCTAAGGTACCTAATTGCCTAGAAAACATGAGGATCACCCATGTCTGCAGGTCGACTCTAGAAAACAT
GAGGATCACCCATGTCTGCAGTATTCCCGGGTTCATTAGATCCTAAGGTACCTAATTGCCTAGAAAACAT
GAGGATCACCCATGTCTGCAGGTCGACTCCAGAAAACATGAGGATCACCCATGTCTGCAGTATTCCCGGG
TTCATTAGATCTGCGCGCGATCGATATCCATCACACTGGCGGCCGCTCGAGCATGCATCTAGAGGGCCCT
ATTCTATAGTGTCACCTAAATGCTAGAGCTCGCTGATCAGCCTCGACTGTGCCTTCTAGTTGCCAGCCAT
CTGTTGTTTGCCCCTCCCCCGTGCCTTCCTTGACCCTGGAAGGTGCCACTCCCACTGTCCTTTCCTAATA
AAATGAGGAAATTGCATCGCATTGTCTGAGTAGGTGTCATTCTATTCTGGGGGGTGGGGTGGGGCAGGAC
AGCAAGGGGGAGGATTGGGAAGACAATAGCAGGCATGCTGGGGATGCGGTGGGCTCTATGGCTTCTGAGG
CGGAAAGAACCAGCTGGGGCTCTAGGGGGTATCCCC
[124 nt withheld, positions 4167-4290]
C
[91 nt withheld, positions 4292-4382]
A
[49 nt withheld, positions 4384-4432]
CCTTTGACGTTGGAGTCCACGTTCTTT
[37 nt withheld, positions 4460-4496]
ACCCTATCTCGGTCTATTCTTTTGATTTATAAGGGATTTTGCCGATTTCGGCCTATTGGTTAAAAAATGA
GCTGATTTAACAAAAATTTAACGCGAATTAATTCTGTGGAATGTGTGTCAGTTAGGGTGTGGAAAGTCCC
CAGGCTCCCCAGCAGGCAGAAGTATGCAAAGCATGCATCTCAATTAGTCAGCAACCAGGTGTGGAAAGTC
CCCAGGCTCCCCAGCAGGCAGAAGTATGCAAAGCATGCATCTCAATTAGTCAGCAACCATAGTCCCGCCC
CTAACTCCGCCCATCCCGCCCCTAACTCCGCCCAGTTCCGCCCATTCTCCGCCCCATGGCTGACTAATTT
TTTTTATTTATGCAGAGGCCGAGGCCGCCTCTGCCTCTGAGCTATTCCAGAAGTAGTGAGGAGGCTTTTT
TGGAGGCCTAGGCTTTTGCAAAAAGCTCCCGGGAGCTTGTATATCCATTTTCGGATCTGATCAAGAGACA
GGATGAGGATCGTTTCGCATGATTGAACAAGATGGATTGCACGCAGGTTCTCCGGCCGCTTGGGTGGAGA
GGCTATTCGGCTATGACTGGGCACAACAGACAATCGGCTGCTCTGATGCCGCCGTGTTCCGGCTGTCAGC
GCAGGGGCGCCCGGTTCTTTTTGTCAAGACCGACCTGTCCGGTGCCCTGAATGAACTGCAGGACGAGGCA
GCGCGGCTATCGTGGCTGGCCACGACGGGCGTTCCTTGCGCAGCTGTGCTCGACGTTGTCACTGAAGCGG
GAAGGGACTGGCTGCTATTGGGCGAAGTGCCGGGGCAGGATCTCCTGTCATCTCACCTTGCTCCTGCCGA
GAAAGTATCCATCATGGCTGATGCAATGCGGCGGCTGCATACGCTTGATCCGGCTACCTGCCCATTCGAC
CACCAAGCGAAACATCGCATCGAGCGAGCACGTACTCGGATGGAAGCCGGTCTTGTCGATCAGGATGATC
TGGACGAAGAGCATCAGGGGCTCGCGCCAGCCGAACTGTTCGCCAGGCTCAAGGCGCGCATGCCCGACGG
CGAGGATCTCGTCGTGACCCATGGCGATGCCTGCTTGCCGAATATCATGGTGGAAAATGGCCGCTTTTCT
GGATTCATCGACTGTGGCCGGCTGGGTGTGGCGGACCGCTATCAGGACATAGCGTTGGCTACCCGTGATA
TTGCTGAAGAGCTTGGCGGCGAATGGGCTGACCGCTTCCTCGTGCTTTACGGTATCGCCGCTCCCGATTC
GCAGCGCATCGCCTTCTATCGCCTTCTTGACGAGTTCTTCTGAGCGGGACTCTGGGGTTCGAAATGACCG
ACCAAGCGACGCCCAACCTGCCATCACGAGATTTCGATTCCACCGCCGCCTTCTATGAAAGGTTGGGCTT
CGGAATCGTTTTCCGGGACGCCGGCTGGATGATCCTCCAGCGCGGGGATCTCATGCTGGAGTTCTTCGCC
CACCCCAACTTGTTTATTGCAGCTTATAATGGTTACAAATAAAGCAATAGCATCACAAATTTCACAAATA
AAGCATTTTTTTCACTGCATTCTAGTTGTGGTTTGTCCAAACTCATCAATGTATCTTATCATGTCTGTAT
ACCGTCGACCTCTAGCTAGAGCTTGGCGTAATCATGGTCATAGCTGTTTCCTGTGTGAAATTGTTATCCG
CTCACAATTCCACACAACATACGAGCCGGAAGCATAAAGTGTAAAGCCTGGGGTGCCTAATGAGTGAGCT
AACTCACATTAATTGCGTTGCGCTCACTGCCCGCTTTCCAGTCGGGAAACCTGTCGTGCCAGCTGCATTA
ATGAATCGGCCAACGCGCGGGGAGAGGCGGTTTGCGTATTGGGCGCTCTTCCGCTTCCTCGCTCACTGAC
TCGCTGCGCTCGGTCGTTCGGCTGCGGCGAGCGGTATCAGCTCACTCAAAGGCGGTAATACGGTTATCCA
CAGAATCAGGGGATAACGCAGGAAAGAACATGTGAGCAAAAGGCCAGCAAAAGGCCAGGAACCGTAAAAA
GGCCGCGTTGCTGGCGTTTTTCCATAGGCTCCGCCCCCCTGACGAGCATCACAAAAATCGACGCTCAAGT
CAGAGGTGGCGAAACCCGACAGGACTATAAAGATACCAGGCGTTTCCCCCTGGAAGCTCCCTCGTGCGCT
CTCCTGTTCCGACCCTGCCGCTTACCGGATACCTGTCCGCCTTTCTCCCTTCGGGAAGCGTGGCGCTTTC
TCATAGCTCACGCTGTAGGTATCTCAGTTCGGTGTAGGTCGTTCGCTCCAAGCTGGGCTGTGTGCACGAA
CCCCCCGTTCAGCCCGACCGCTGCGCCTTATCCGGTAACTATCGTCTTGAGTCCAACCCGGTAAGACACG
ACTTATCGCCACTGGCAGCAGCCACTGGTAACAGGATTAGCAGAGCGAGGTATGTAGGCGGTGCTACAGA
GTTCTTGAAGTGGTGGCCTAACTACGGCTACACTAGAAGAACAGTATTTGGTATCTGCGCTCTGCTGAAG
CCAGTTACCTTCGGAAAAAGAGTTGGTAGCTCTTGATCCGGCAAACAAACCACCGCTGGTAGCGGTGGTT
TTTTTGTTTGCAAGCAGCAGATTACGCGCAGAAAAAAAGGATCTCAAGAAGATCCTTTGATCTTTTCTAC
GGGGTCTGACGCTCAGTGGAACGAAAACTCACGTTAAGGGATTTTGGTCATGAGATTATCAAAAAGGATC
TTCACCTAGATCCTTTTAAATTAAAAATGAAGTTTTAAATCAATCTAAAGTATATATGAGTAAACTTGGT
CTGACAGTTACCAATGCTTAATCAGTGAGGCACCTATCTCAGCGATCTGTCTATTTCGTTCATCCATAGT
TGCCTGACTCCCCGTCGTGTAGATAACTACGATACGGGAGGGCTTACCATCTGGCCCCAGTGCTGCAATG
ATACCGCGAGACCCACGCTCACCGGCTCCAGATTTATCAGCAATAAACCAGCCAGCCGGAAGGGCCGAGC
GCAGAAGTGGTCCTGCAACTTTATCCGCCTCCATCCAGTCTATTAATTGTTGCCGGGAAGCTAGAGTAAG
TAGTTCGCCAGTTAATAGTTTGCGCAACGTTGTTGCCATTGCTACAGGCATCGTGGTGTCACGCTCGTCG
TTTGGTATGGCTTCATTCAGCTCCGGTTCCCAACGATCAAGGCGAGTTACATGATCCCCCATGTTGTGCA
AAAAAGCGGTTAGCTCCTTCGGTCCTCCGATCGTTGTCAGAAGTAAGTTGGCCGCAGTGTTATCACTCAT
GGTTATGGCAGCACTGCATAATTCTCTTACTGTCATGCCATCCGTAAGATGCTTTTCTGTGACTGGTGAG
TACTCAACCAAGTCATTCTGAGAATAGTGTATGCGGCGACCGAGTTGCTCTTGCCCGGCGTCAATACGGG
ATAATACCGCGCCACATAGCAGAACTTTAAAAGTGCTCATCATTGGAAAACGTTCTTCGGGGCGAAAACT
CTCAAGGATCTTACCGCTGTTGAGATCCAGTTCGATGTAACCCACTCGTGCACCCAACTGATCTTCAGCA
TCTTTTACTTTCACCAGCGTTTCTGGGTGAGCAAAAACAGGAAGGCAAAATGCCGCAAAAAAGGGAATAA
GGGCGACACGGAAATGTTGAATACTCATACTCTTCCTTTTTCAATATTATTGAAGCATTTATCAGGGTTA
TTGTCTCATGAGCGGATACATATTTGAATGTATTTAGAAAAATAAACAAATAGGGGTTCCGCGCACATTT
CCCCGAAAAGTGCCACCTGACGTC
Features (pLannotate 1.2.2; 33 found; start..end, strand, type, name):
     28..80      -  misc_feature   bom (fragment): basis of mobility region from pBR322
    235..614     +  enhancer       CMV enhancer: human cytomegalovirus immediate early enhancer
    615..818     +  promoter       CMV promoter: human cytomegalovirus (CMV) immediate early promoter
    814..847     +  LTR            5' LTR (truncated) (fragment): truncated 5' long terminal repeat (LTR) from HIV-1
    863..881     +  promoter       T7 promoter: promoter for bacteriophage T7 RNA polymerase
   1879..2100    -  CDS            C9orf85 (fragment): CI085_HUMAN - Experimental evidence at protein level: Swiss-Prot protein existence level 1. From Homo sapiens (Human).
   3162..3180    +  misc_RNA       MS2 stem loop: stem loop that binds the bacteriophage MS2 coat protein
   3201..3219    +  misc_RNA       MS2 stem loop: stem loop that binds the bacteriophage MS2 coat protein
   3271..3289    +  misc_RNA       MS2 stem loop: stem loop that binds the bacteriophage MS2 coat protein
   3310..3328    +  misc_RNA       MS2 stem loop: stem loop that binds the bacteriophage MS2 coat protein
   3380..3398    +  misc_RNA       MS2 stem loop: stem loop that binds the bacteriophage MS2 coat protein
   3419..3437    +  misc_RNA       MS2 stem loop: stem loop that binds the bacteriophage MS2 coat protein
   3489..3507    +  misc_RNA       MS2 stem loop: stem loop that binds the bacteriophage MS2 coat protein
   3528..3546    +  misc_RNA       MS2 stem loop: stem loop that binds the bacteriophage MS2 coat protein
   3598..3616    +  misc_RNA       MS2 stem loop: stem loop that binds the bacteriophage MS2 coat protein
   3637..3655    +  misc_RNA       MS2 stem loop: stem loop that binds the bacteriophage MS2 coat protein
   3707..3725    +  misc_RNA       MS2 stem loop: stem loop that binds the bacteriophage MS2 coat protein
   3746..3764    +  misc_RNA       MS2 stem loop: stem loop that binds the bacteriophage MS2 coat protein
   3853..3871    -  promoter       SP6 promoter: promoter for bacteriophage SP6 RNA polymerase
   3897..4121    +  polyA_signal   bGH poly(A) signal: bovine growth hormone polyadenylation signal
   4125..4146    +  promoter       SV40 promoter (fragment): SV40 enhancer and early promoter
   4167..4595    +  rep_origin     f1 ori (sequence partly withheld): f1 bacteriophage origin of replication; arrow indicates direction of (+) strand synthesis
   4609..4938    +  promoter       SV40 promoter: SV40 enhancer and early promoter
   5005..5796    +  CDS            neo: KKA2_KLEPN - Also known as kan, nptII. Experimental evidence at protein level: Swiss-Prot protein existence level 1. Resistance to kanamycin, neomycin, paromomycin, ribostamycin, butirosin and gentamicin B. From Klebsiella pneumoniae.
   5820..5978    +  CDS            ble (fragment): BLE_KLEPN - Experimental evidence at protein level: Swiss-Prot protein existence level 1. Binding protein with a strong affinity to the bleomycin family of antibiotics. Binds to CL990; an antimitotic-antibiotic compound. From Klebsiella pneumoniae.
   5973..6094    +  polyA_signal   SV40 poly(A) signal: SV40 polyadenylation signal
   6167..6183    -  protein_bind   lac operator: The lac repressor binds to the lac operator to inhibit transcription in E. coli. This inhibition can be relieved by adding lactose or isopropyl-β-D-thiogalactopyranoside (IPTG). lac repressor encoded by lacI
   6191..6221    -  promoter       lac promoter: promoter for the E. coli lac operon
   6236..6257    -  protein_bind   CAP binding site: CAP binding activates transcription in the presence of cAMP. E. coli catabolite activator protein
   6270..6362    -  CDS            lacI (fragment): lac repressor; lacI; The lac repressor binds to the lac operator to inhibit transcription in E. coli. This inhibition can be relieved by adding lactose or isopropyl-β-D-thiogalactopyranoside (IPTG).
   6545..7133    -  rep_origin     ori: high-copy-number ColE1/pMB1/pBR322/pUC origin of replication
   7304..8164    -  CDS            AmpR: β-lactamase; bla; confers resistance to ampicillin, carbenicillin, and related antibiotics
   8165..8269    -  promoter       AmpR promoter: bla
