[The description below was written by a language model from this plasmid's Addgene catalogue record and pLannotate feature annotations shown in this document.]
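Description:
pCDNA3.1 (-) + SLNCR1 + 12x MS2 bs is a mammalian expression plasmid of about 8.3 kb built on the pCDNA3.1 (-) backbone. It expresses the human long non-coding RNA SLNCR1 (gene LINC00673) fused to an array of twelve MS2 stem-loops. It is propagated in E. coli from a high-copy ColE1/pUC-type origin under ampicillin selection (AmpR with its own bla promoter), and it also carries an f1 origin for single-stranded DNA production. For mammalian cells, an SV40 enhancer/early promoter drives the neomycin phosphotransferase gene, terminated by an SV40 poly(A) signal, which allows G418 selection of stable transfectants.

The expression cassette starts with the CMV immediate-early enhancer and promoter, followed by a T7 promoter. The lncRNA insert lies in the largely unannotated region downstream, and the record gives HindIII as both the 5′ and 3′ cloning site. Twelve annotated MS2 stem-loops, arranged as regularly spaced pairs, sit on the sense strand at the 3′ end of the insert region, followed by a reverse-oriented SP6 promoter and the bGH polyadenylation signal. The transcript is therefore SLNCR1 with a 3′ MS2 tag. Several short automated annotations are probably sequence-similarity artefacts or backbone remnants rather than functional parts. These include a C9orf85 fragment within the insert, a truncated HIV-1 LTR fragment, and ble, lacI and bom fragments.

Each MS2 hairpin binds the bacteriophage MS2 coat protein. Tagged RNAs of this kind are generally used with a coat-protein fusion to pull down the RNA and its associated proteins, or to tether or visualise it in cells. The record states only that the plasmid is for expression of the tagged lncRNA. The associated publication concerns the role of SLNCR1 in melanoma invasion.
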