Addgene plasmid #86828: pCDNA3.1 (-) + SLNCR1 + 12x MS2 bs
Purpose: Expression of SLNCR1 lncRNA tagged with 12 copies of the MS2 stem-loop sequence
Depositing lab: Carl Novina. Depositing organization: Dana-Farber Cancer Institute. Publication: The lncRNA SLNCR1 Mediates Melanoma Invasion through a Conserved SRA1-like Region. Schmidt K, Joyce CE, Buquicchio F, Brown A, Ritz J, Distel RJ, Yoon CH, Novina CD. Cell Rep. 2016 May 31;15(9):2025-37. doi: 10.1016/j.celrep.2016.04.018. Epub 2016 May 19. PubMed 27210747.
Backbone
  Vector backbone: pCDNA3.1 (-)
  Vector type: Mammalian Expression
  Selectable markers: Neomycin (select with G418)
Growth in bacteria
  Bacterial resistance: Ampicillin, 100 μg/mL
  Growth temperature: 37°C
  Growth strain: DH5alpha
  Copy number: High Copy
Gene/Insert
  Gene/Insert name: LINC00673 (alt names: HI-LNC75; LUCAIR1)
  Species: H. sapiens (human)
  Entrez Gene: LINC00673 (a.k.a. ERRLR01, HI-LNC75, HILNC75, LUCAIR1, RASON, SLNCR, SLNCR1)
  Promoter: CMV
  Cloning method: Restriction Enzyme; 5′ cloning site HindIII (not destroyed); 3′ cloning site HindIII (not destroyed)
  Sequencing primers: 5′ T7; 3′ BGHR
Terms and licenses: Academic/Nonprofit Terms; Industry Terms: Not Available to Industry
How to cite: pCDNA3.1 (-) + SLNCR1 + 12x MS2 bs was a gift from Carl Novina (Addgene plasmid # 86828 ; http://n2t.net/addgene:86828 ; RRID:Addgene_86828)
