>Addgene plasmid #86828 | pCDNA3.1 (-) + SLNCR1 + 12x MS2 bs | addgene partial sequence | sequence record 180208 | Addgene NGS Result
GTCGACTCCAGAAAACATGAGGATCACCCATGTCTGCAGTATTCCCGGGTTCATTAGATCTGCGCGCGAT
CGATATCCATCACACTGGCGGCCGCTCGAGCATGCATCTAGAGGGCCCTATTCTATAGTGTCACCTAAAT
GCTAGAGCTCGCTGATCAGCCTCGACTGTGCCTTCTAGTTGCCAGCCATCTGTTGTTTGCCCCTCCCCCG
TGCCTTCCTTGACCCTGGAAGGTGCCACTCCCACTGTCCTTTCCTAATAAAATGAGGAAATTGCATCGCA
TTGTCTGAGTAGGTGTCATTCTATTCTGGGGGGTGGGGTGGGGCAGGACAGCAAGGGGGAGGATTGGGAA
GACAATAGCAGGCATGCTGGGGATGCGGTGGGCTCTATGGCTTCTGAGGCGGAAAGAACCAGCTGGGGCT
CTAGGGGGTATCCCC
[124 nt withheld, positions 436-559]
C
[91 nt withheld, positions 561-651]
A
[49 nt withheld, positions 653-701]
CCTTTGACGTTGGAGTCCACGTTCTTT
[37 nt withheld, positions 729-765]
ACCCTATCTCGGTCTATTCTTTTGATTTATAAGGGATTTTGCCGATTTCGGCCTATTGGTTAAAAAATGA
GCTGATTTAACAAAAATTTAACGCGAATTAATTCTGTGGAATGTGTGTCAGTTAGGGTGTGGAAAGTCCC
CAGGCTCCCCAGCAGGCAGAAGTATGCAAAGCATGCATCTCAATTAGTCAGCAACCAGGTGTGGAAAGTC
CCCAGGCTCCCCAGCAGGCAGAAGTATGCAAAGCATGCATCTCAATTAGTCAGCAACCATAGTCCCGCCC
CTAACTCCGCCCATCCCGCCCCTAACTCCGCCCAGTTCCGCCCATTCTCCGCCCCATGGCTGACTAATTT
TTTTTATTTATGCAGAGGCCGAGGCCGCCTCTGCCTCTGAGCTATTCCAGAAGTAGTGAGGAGGCTTTTT
TGGAGGCCTAGGCTTTTGCAAAAAGCTCCCGGGAGCTTGTATATCCATTTTCGGATCTGATCAAGAGACA
GGATGAGGATCGTTTCGCATGATTGAACAAGATGGATTGCACGCAGGTTCTCCGGCCGCTTGGGTGGAGA
GGCTATTCGGCTATGACTGGGCACAACAGACAATCGGCTGCTCTGATGCCGCCGTGTTCCGGCTGTCAGC
GCAGGGGCGCCCGGTTCTTTTTGTCAAGACCGACCTGTCCGGTGCCCTGAATGAACTGCAGGACGAGGCA
GCGCGGCTATCGTGGCTGGCCACGACGGGCGTTCCTTGCGCAGCTGTGCTCGACGTTGTCACTGAAGCGG
GAAGGGACTGGCTGCTATTGGGCGAAGTGCCGGGGCAGGATCTCCTGTCATCTCACCTTGCTCCTGCCGA
GAAAGTATCCATCATGGCTGATGCAATGCGGCGGCTGCATACGCTTGATCCGGCTACCTGCCCATTCGAC
CACCAAGCGAAACATCGCATCGAGCGAGCACGTACTCGGATGGAAGCCGGTCTTGTCGATCAGGATGATC
TGGACGAAGAGCATCAGGGGCTCGCGCCAGCCGAACTGTTCGCCAGGCTCAAGGCGCGCATGCCCGACGG
CGAGGATCTCGTCGTGACCCATGGCGATGCCTGCTTGCCGAATATCATGGTGGAAAATGGCCGCTTTTCT
GGATTCATCGACTGTGGCCGGCTGGGTGTGGCGGACCGCTATCAGGACATAGCGTTGGCTACCCGTGATA
TTGCTGAAGAGCTTGGCGGCGAATGGGCTGACCGCTTCCTCGTGCTTTACGGTATCGCCGCTCCCGATTC
GCAGCGCATCGCCTTCTATCGCCTTCTTGACGAGTTCTTCTGAGCGGGACTCTGGGGTTCGAAATGACCG
ACCAAGCGACGCCCAACCTGCCATCACGAGATTTCGATTCCACCGCCGCCTTCTATGAAAGGTTGGGCTT
CGGAATCGTTTTCCGGGACGCCGGCTGGATGATCCTCCAGCGCGGGGATCTCATGCTGGAGTTCTTCGCC
CACCCCAACTTGTTTATTGCAGCTTATAATGGTTACAAATAAAGCAATAGCATCACAAATTTCACAAATA
AAGCATTTTTTTCACTGCATTCTAGTTGTGGTTTGTCCAAACTCATCAATGTATCTTATCATGTCTGTAT
ACCGTCGACCTCTAGCTAGAGCTTGGCGTAATCATGGTCATAGCTGTTTCCTGTGTGAAATTGTTATCCG
CTCACAATTCCACACAACATACGAGCCGGAAGCATAAAGTGTAAAGCCTGGGGTGCCTAATGAGTGAGCT
AACTCACATTAATTGCGTTGCGCTCACTGCCCGCTTTCCAGTCGGGAAACCTGTCGTGCCAGCTGCATTA
ATGAATCGGCCAACGCGCGGGGAGAGGCGGTTTGCGTATTGGGCGCTCTTCCGCTTCCTCGCTCACTGAC
TCGCTGCGCTCGGTCGTTCGGCTGCGGCGAGCGGTATCAGCTCACTCAAAGGCGGTAATACGGTTATCCA
CAGAATCAGGGGATAACGCAGGAAAGAACATGTGAGCAAAAGGCCAGCAAAAGGCCAGGAACCGTAAAAA
GGCCGCGTTGCTGGCGTTTTTCCATAGGCTCCGCCCCCCTGACGAGCATCACAAAAATCGACGCTCAAGT
CAGAGGTGGCGAAACCCGACAGGACTATAAAGATACCAGGCGTTTCCCCCTGGAAGCTCCCTCGTGCGCT
CTCCTGTTCCGACCCTGCCGCTTACCGGATACCTGTCCGCCTTTCTCCCTTCGGGAAGCGTGGCGCTTTC
TCATAGCTCACGCTGTAGGTATCTCAGTTCGGTGTAGGTCGTTCGCTCCAAGCTGGGCTGTGTGCACGAA
CCCCCCGTTCAGCCCGACCGCTGCGCCTTATCCGGTAACTATCGTCTTGAGTCCAACCCGGTAAGACACG
ACTTATCGCCACTGGCAGCAGCCACTGGTAACAGGATTAGCAGAGCGAGGTATGTAGGCGGTGCTACAGA
GTTCTTGAAGTGGTGGCCTAACTACGGCTACACTAGAAGAACAGTATTTGGTATCTGCGCTCTGCTGAAG
CCAGTTACCTTCGGAAAAAGAGTTGGTAGCTCTTGATCCGGCAAACAAACCACCGCTGGTAGCGGTGGTT
TTTTTGTTTGCAAGCAGCAGATTACGCGCAGAAAAAAAGGATCTCAAGAAGATCCTTTGATCTTTTCTAC
GGGGTCTGACGCTCAGTGGAACGAAAACTCACGTTAAGGGATTTTGGTCATGAGATTATCAAAAAGGATC
TTCACCTAGATCCTTTTAAATTAAAAATGAAGTTTTAAATCAATCTAAAGTATATATGAGTAAACTTGGT
CTGACAGTTACCAATGCTTAATCAGTGAGGCACCTATCTCAGCGATCTGTCTATTTCGTTCATCCATAGT
TGCCTGACTCCCCGTCGTGTAGATAACTACGATACGGGAGGGCTTACCATCTGGCCCCAGTGCTGCAATG
ATACCGCGAGACCCACGCTCACCGGCTCCAGATTTATCAGCAATAAACCAGCCAGCCGGAAGGGCCGAGC
GCAGAAGTGGTCCTGCAACTTTATCCGCCTCCATCCAGTCTATTAATTGTTGCCGGGAAGCTAGAGTAAG
TAGTTCGCCAGTTAATAGTTTGCGCAACGTTGTTGCCATTGCTACAGGCATCGTGGTGTCACGCTCGTCG
TTTGGTATGGCTTCATTCAGCTCCGGTTCCCAACGATCAAGGCGAGTTACATGATCCCCCATGTTGTGCA
AAAAAGCGGTTAGCTCCTTCGGTCCTCCGATCGTTGTCAGAAGTAAGTTGGCCGCAGTGTTATCACTCAT
GGTTATGGCAGCACTGCATAATTCTCTTACTGTCATGCCATCCGTAAGATGCTTTTCTGTGACTGGTGAG
TACTCAACCAAGTCATTCTGAGAATAGTGTATGCGGCGACCGAGTTGCTCTTGCCCGGCGTCAATACGGG
ATAATACCGCGCCACATAGCAGAACTTTAAAAGTGCTCATCATTGGAAAACGTTCTTCGGGGCGAAAACT
CTCAAGGATCTTACCGCTGTTGAGATCCAGTTCGATGTAACCCACTCGTGCACCCAACTGATCTTCAGCA
TCTTTTACTTTCACCAGCGTTTCTGGGTGAGCAAAAACAGGAAGGCAAAATGCCGCAAAAAAGGGAATAA
GGGCGACACGGAAATGTTGAATACTCATACTCTTCCTTTTTCAATATTATTGAAGCATTTATCAGGGTTA
TTGTCTCATGAGCGGATACATATTTGAATGTATTTAGAAAAATAAACAAATAGGGGTTCCGCGCACATTT
CCCCGAAAAGTGCCACCTGACGTCGACGGATCGGGAGATCTCCCGATCCCCTATGGTGCACTCTCAGTAC
AATCTGCTCTGATGCCGCATAGTTAAGCCAGTATCTGCTCCCTGCTTGTGTGTTGGAGGTCGCTGAGTAG
TGCGCGAGCAAAATTTAAGCTACAACAAGGCAAGGCTTGACCGACAATTGCATGAAGAATCTGCTTAGGG
TTAGGCGTTTTGCGCTGCTTCGCGATGTACGGGCCAGATATACGCGTTGACATTGATTATTGACTAGTTA
TTAATAGTAATCAATTACGGGGTCATTAGTTCATAGCCCATATATGGAGTTCCGCGTTACATAACTTACG
GTAAATGGCCCGCCTGGCTGACCGCCCAACGACCCCCGCCCATTGACGTCAATAATGACGTATGTTCCCA
TAGTAACGCCAATAGGGACTTTCCATTGACGTCAATGGGTGGAGTATTTACGGTAAACTGCCCACTTGGC
AGTACATCAAGTGTATCATATGCCAAGTACGCCCCCTATTGACGTCAATGACGGTAAATGGCCCGCCTGG
CATTATGCCCAGTACATGACCTTATGGGACTTTCCTACTTGGCAGTACATCTACGTATTAGTCATCGCTA
TTACCATGGTGATGCGGTTTTGGCAGTACATCAATGGGCGTGGATAGCGGTTTGACTCACGGGGATTTCC
AAGTCTCCACCCCATTGACGTCAATGGGAGTTTGTTTTGGCACCAAAATCAACGGGACTTTCCAAAATGT
CGTAACAACTCCGCCCCATTGACGCAAATGGGCGGTAGGCGTGTACGGTGGGAGGTCTATATAAGCAGAG
CTCTCTGGCTAACTAGAGAACCCACTGCTTACTGGCTTATCGAAATTAATACGACTCACTATAGGGAGAC
CCAAGCTTCCCGGGATACTTAGGATCCAGGGCGCGCAGGCGGCGCGGGTGCGCGGTGCGGCGCTGGTATC
CAGAGGACGCGGTCACCGCCTCTGGCATTTGTCGTTCTGCGCTTCTCCGCAAGGACCCTCTGTTAGGCAG
GCGCCCACCGTAAGCCTCCCGGGCCTTGTGAACCTGCAAACCCAAGTCTGAGAGACGATCCGCCTTCAGC
GCTTTCCAGCTTGGCAGAGAGGCTTTCCCGGCGGGGATCTTTGGTTGGCGCTGGCGATGCGCGGGGAAGA
AAGGCGAGGAGCGGCGTCCAGGCTGGGTGATGTCCCAGCACGAGTAGGCGGGATGCGCTCGCTTGGTCCT
CCGGGCGCCCGGTCCCTGCCCGCGTCGCGCGCCCACCCCTGGGGACGAGAAGGCGGCCGCCTGAGGACCC
CCGCCCGCGACCTCCGCGAGTCTGGAGCGCAGAGGACAGGGTCTGGCTGCTCTTTGGCCTTGGATGGAAA
GTGGGGAATTGGGTGGGGGGCTGCGGACCCCTTAACGTGGATTACTTGGTGTGTATCAGCTGGGCTCAGA
AGACCCACGACCTCTTCTCCATCCGTGGATTGATTTGTTCTGCTTAACAGCTGGGTCGCCAAGCTGGAGG
TATTTTTCCCTCTCCACCCTGGTCTTCTCCTGTAACGTGTGGCCGCCTTTTCCAGCACGGCCTCCTGCCT
TCCTGGTGCACTTTTTGGAGAACGTGGTGGAATCAGAGGTTTCTGGCTGACTCGGTGGGTGCTTTGAACC
AGGAAAGGACAAGAAAGAGGATGGGAAGGACTGATCCACATTCCCACCAGGAAGTTTAGCAGAACCCCCG
CGTGCCACCTGGACCCCTTGGAAGGACCTGGCTCAGGCTGGACCACCTCTTGAGAGGCAGGAGCTCTGGA
TTTGATCAAGAATTCTTTGCTGAGCATGGTGCCTCATGCCTATAATCCCAACACTTTGGGAGGCCAGTGT
GGGAGGATCTCTTGAGCCCAGGAGTTCAAGACTAGCCTGGGCAACACAGAGAGACCCCATCTCTAAAATA
ATAATAATAATAAAATAAAAAATTAGCAGGGCATGGTGGCATGTGCCTGTAGTCCCAGCTACCCAGGAGG
CTGAGGCAAGAGGATGGCTGGAGCCTGGGATGTTGAGGCTGCAATGAACTGTGATTACCCCACTGCACTC
CAGCCTGGGCAAAAGAGCGAGAGACCCTGTCTCAAATAATAATAATAATAATAATCTTATTTTGGAGAAT
AAAGAGACCTCTGGATTTGAGGTGCCATTTGGGTAGAAAGAAAAGACGTTTACACCGAGAAATAGTCTGT
GTTGCCCTGAAGGAGCAGAGGGATGCATCGCTGGAGGTGACCTACAGTTGAAGAAGACTCATTATGACAG
ACCTTGTCCTTCTTCCTTGTGGAAAGTGTTTCCTCTGCTGCTACTGCTCATGAGACTCTTCCCCCTCCCT
GTCCCAGGGAACCAAAGGGCTTTCTACCACACCCTTTCTTGCCCCCCGCCTCCCATGTCTGCTGTGCCTT
TGTACTCAGCAATTCTTGTTTGCTCCATTATCTTCCAGCCGGATACAGAGTGAATAGTTAACCACACTTA
GGTCAAATAGGATCTAAATTTTTGTTCCTGCTCCGTGTAAAGAGGCCAGTGTTTGTGTGTTGCAAGCAGC
CTTGGAATAGTAACTCTTCTCATTTGTTTGGGATCTGGCCACCAAGTTCCAGAATGATACACGGATCAGT
GCAGAAGTTCATCAGGCTCTCGGACCTTAGGGCTGTTGGAGAAGGCTTCAGCAGCAGAACTGATGGTGAA
GGCTCGTGTTCTCCATCCTCAACTTTCTTTGCTTCGATCATACACAAGAATACATTTGGAAGGGCAAAAA
ATGAACACTGTCGTTCATTGCAGCCGTGTTTTGTGACACAGATGCACAGTCTGCTGTGAAGACCTTCTCT
CAAGTGGCATTTGGGAGTCCATGCCAGATCATGGTGCTTCATGAGAGACTGACAGCTATCAGGGGTTGTG
GCACTTAGTGAGGACTCTCCTCCCCCAGTGTGTGCTGATGACACATACACACCTGACAATAGCTTGAGTC
TTCTCTGTTCCTTTTACTCTTCTAGATAAGTATCACGTGAAGCTTGGTACCGAGCTCGGATCCACTAGTA
ACGGCCGCCAGTGTGCTGGAATTCGAATGGCCATGGGACGTCGACCTGAGGTAATTATAACCCGGGCCCT
ATATATGGATCCTAAGGTACCTAATTGCCTAGAAAACATGAGGATCACCCATGTCTGCAGGTCGACTCTA
GAAAACATGAGGATCACCCATGTCTGCAGTATTCCCGGGTTCATTAGATCCTAAGGTACCTAATTGCCTA
GAAAACATGAGGATCACCCATGTCTGCAGGTCGACTCTAGAAAACATGAGGATCACCCATGTCTGCAGTA
TTCCCGGGTTCATTAGATCCTAAGGTACCTAATTGCCTAGAAAACATGAGGATCACCCATGTCTGCAG
